>Addgene plasmid #134710 | p21-M694I-MEFV | addgene full sequence | sequence record 266163 | Addgene NGS Result
TGGAAGGGCTAATTCACTCCCAAAGAAGACAAGATATCCTTGATCTGTGGATCTACCACACACAAGGCTA
CTTCCCTGATTAGCAGAACTACACACCAGGGCCAGGGGTCAGATATCCACTGACCTTTGGATGGTGCTAC
AAGCTAGTACCAGTTGAGCCAGATAAGGTAGAAGAGGCCAATAAAGGAGAGAACACCAGCTTGTTACACC
CTGTGAGCCTGCATGGGATGGATGACCCGGAGAGAGAAGTGTTAGAGTGGAGGTTTGACAGCCGCCTAGC
ATTTCATCACGTGGCCCGAGAGCTGCATCCGGAGTACTTCAAGAACTGCTGATATCGAGCTTGCTACAAG
GGACTTTCCGCTGGGGACTTTCCAGGGAGGCGTGGCCTGGGCGGGACTGGGGAGTGGCGAGCCCTCAGAT
CCTGCATATAAGCAGCTGCTTTTTGCCTGTACTGGGTCTCTCTGGTTAGACCAGATCTGAGCCTGGGAGC
TCTCTGGCTAACTAGGGAACCCACTGCTTAAGCCTCAATAAAGCTTGCCTTGAGTGCTTCAAGTAGTGTG
TGCCCGTCTGTTGTGTGACTCTGGTAACTAGAGATCCCTCAGACCCTTTTAGTCAGTGTGGAAAATCTCT
AGCAGTGGCGCCCGAACAGGGACTTGAAAGCGAAAGGGAAACCAGAGGAGCTCTCTCGACGCAGGACTCG
GCTTGCTGAAGCGCGCACGGCAAGAGGCGAGGGGCGGCGACTGGTGAGTACGCCAAAAATTTTGACTAGC
GGAGGCTAGAAGGAGAGAGATGGGTGCGAGAGCGTCAGTATTAAGCGGGGGAGAATTAGATCGCGATGGG
AAAAAATTCGGTTAAGGCCAGGGGGAAAGAAAAAATATAAATTAAAACATATAGTATGGGCAAGCAGGGA
GCTAGAACGATTCGCAGTTAATCCTGGCCTGTTAGAAACATCAGAAGGCTGTAGACAAATACTGGGACAG
CTACAACCATCCCTTCAGACAGGATCAGAAGAACTTAGATCATTATATAATACAGTAGCAACCCTCTATT
GTGTGCATCAAAGGATAGAGATAAAAGACACCAAGGAAGCTTTAGACAAGATAGAGGAAGAGCAAAACAA
AAGTAAGACCACCGCACAGCAAGCGGCCGGCCGCTGATCTTCAGACCTGGAGGAGGAGATATGAGGGACA
ATTGGAGAAGTGAATTATATAAATATAAAGTAGTAAAAATTGAACCATTAGGAGTAGCACCCACCAAGGC
AAAGAGAAGAGTGGTGCAGAGAGAAAAAAGAGCAGTGGGAATAGGAGCTTTGTTCCTTGGGTTCTTGGGA
GCAGCAGGAAGCACTATGGGCGCAGCGTCAATGACGCTGACGGTACAGGCCAGACAATTATTGTCTGGTA
TAGTGCAGCAGCAGAACAATTTGCTGAGGGCTATTGAGGCGCAACAGCATCTGTTGCAACTCACAGTCTG
GGGCATCAAGCAGCTCCAGGCAAGAATCCTGGCTGTGGAAAGATACCTAAAGGATCAACAGCTCCTGGGG
ATTTGGGGTTGCTCTGGAAAACTCATTTGCACCACTGCTGTGCCTTGGAATGCTAGTTGGAGTAATAAAT
CTCTGGAACAGATTTGGAATCACACGACCTGGATGGAGTGGGACAGAGAAATTAACAATTACACAAGCTT
AATACACTCCTTAATTGAAGAATCGCAAAACCAGCAAGAAAAGAATGAACAAGAATTATTGGAATTAGAT
AAATGGGCAAGTTTGTGGAATTGGTTTAACATAACAAATTGGCTGTGGTATATAAAATTATTCATAATGA
TAGTAGGAGGCTTGGTAGGTTTAAGAATAGTTTTTGCTGTACTTTCTATAGTGAATAGAGTTAGGCAGGG
ATATTCACCATTATCGTTTCAGACCCACCTCCCAACCCCGAGGGGACCCGACAGGCCCGAAGGAATAGAA
GAAGAAGGTGGAGAGAGAGACAGAGACAGATCCATTCGATTAGTGAACGGATCTCGACGGTATCGCCGAA
TTCACAAATGGCAGTATTCATCCACAATTTTAAAAGAAAAGGGGGGATTGGGGGGTACAGTGCAGGGGAA
AGAATAGTAGACATAATAGCAACAGACATACAAACTAAAGAATTACAAAAACAAATTACAAAAATTCAAA
ATTTTCGGGTTTATTACAGGGACAGCAGAGATCCAGTTTGGACTAGGATCCTTTACCACTCCCTATCAGT
GATAGAGAAAAGTGAAAGTCGAGTTTACCACTCCCTATCAGTGATAGAGAAAAGTGAAAGTCGAGTTTAC
CACTCCCTATCAGTGATAGAGAAAAGTGAAAGTCGAGTTTACCACTCCCTATCAGTGATAGAGAAAAGTG
AAAGTCGAGTTTACCACTCCCTATCAGTGATAGAGAAAAGTGAAAGTCGAGTTTACCACTCCCTATCAGT
GATAGAGAAAAGTGAAAGTCGAGTTTACCACTCCCTATCAGTGATAGAGAAAAGTGAAAGTCGAGCTCGG
TACCCGGGTCGAGGTAGGCGTGTACGGTGGGAGGCCTATATAAGCAGAGCTCGTTTAGTGAACCGTCAGA
TCGCCTGGAGACGCCATCCACGCTGTTTTGACCTCCATAGAAGACACCGGGACCGATCCAGCCTCCGCGG
CCCCGAACTAGTCCAGTGTGGTGGAATTCTGCAGATATCAACAAGTTTGTACAAAAAAGCAGGCTTTAAA
GGAACCAATTCAGTCGACTGGATCCGGTACCACCATGGACTACAAAGACCATGACGGTGATTATAAAGAT
CATGACATCGATTACAAGGATGACGATGACAAGCTTGCGGCCGCGGCTAAGACCCCTAGTGACCATCTGC
TGTCCACCCTGGAGGAGCTGGTGCCCTATGACTTCGAGAAGTTCAAGTTCAAGCTGCAGAACACCAGTGT
GCAGAAGGAGCACTCCAGGATCCCCCGGAGCCAGATCCAGAGAGCCAGGCCGGTGAAGATGGCCACTCTG
CTGGTCACCTACTATGGGGAAGAGTACGCCGTGCAGCTCACCCTGCAGGTCCTGCGGGCCATCAACCAGC
GCCTGCTGGCCGAGGAGCTCCACAGGGCAGCCATTCAGGAATATTCCACACAAGAAAACGGCACAGATGA
TTCCGCAGCGTCCAGCTCCCTGGGGGAGAACAAGCCCAGGAGCCTGAAGACTCCAGACCACCCCGAGGGG
AACGAGGGGAACGGCCCTCGGCCGTACGGGGGCGGAGCTGCCAGCCTGCGGTGCAGCCAGCCCGAGGCCG
GGAGGGGGCTGTCGAGGAAGCCCCTGAGCAAACGCAGAGAGAAGGCCTCGGAGGGCCTGGACGCGCAGGG
CAAGCCTCGGACCCGGAGCCCGGCCCTGCCGGGCGGGAGAAGCCCCGGCCCCTGCAGGGCGCTAGAGGGG
GGCCAGGCCGAGGTCCGGCTGCGCAGAAACGCCAGCTCCGCGGGGAGGCTGCAGGGGCTGGCGGGGGGCG
CCCCGGGGCAGAAGGAGTGCAGGCCCTTCGAAGTGTACCTGCCCTCGGGAAAGATGCGACCTAGAAGCCT
TGAGGTCACCATTTCTACAGGGGAGAAGGCGCCCGCAAATCCAGAAATTCTCCTGACTCTAGAGGAAAAG
ACAGCTGCGAATCTGGACTCGGCAACAGAACCCCGGGCAAGGCCCACTCCGGATGGAGGGGCATCTGCGG
ACCTGAAGGAAGGCCCTGGAAATCCAGAACATTCGGTCACCGGAAGGCCACCAGACACGGCTGCGAGTCC
CCGCTGCCACGCCCAGGAAGGAGACCCAGTTGACGGTACCTGTGTGCGTGATTCCTGCAGCTTCCCCGAG
GCAGTTTCTGGGCACCCCCAGGCCTCAGGCAGCCGCTCACCTGGCTGCCCCCGGTGCCAGGACTCCCATG
AAAGGAAGAGCCCGGGAAGCCTAAGCCCCCAGCCCCTGCCACAGTGTAAGCGCCACCTGAAGCAGGTCCA
GCTGCTCTTCTGTGAGGATCACGATGAGCCCATCTGCCTCATCTGCAGTCTGAGTCAGGAGCACCAAGGC
CACCGGGTGCGCCCCATTGAGGAGGTCGCCCTGGAACACAAGAAGAAAATTCAGAAGCAGCTGGAGCATC
TGAAGAAGCTGAGAAAATCAGGGGAGGAGCAGCGATCCTATGGGGAGGAGAAGGCAGTGAGCTTTCTGAA
ACAAACTGAAGCGCTGAAGCAGCGGGTGCAGAGGAAGCTGGAGCAGGTGTACTACTTCCTGGAGCAGCAA
GAGCATTTCTTTGTGGCCTCACTGGAGGACGTGGGCCAGATGGTTGGGCAGATCAGGAAGGCATATGACA
CCCGCGTATCCCAGGACATCGCCCTGCTCGATGCGCTGATTGGGGAACTGGAGGCCAAGGAGTGCCAGTC
AGAATGGGAACTTCTGCAGGACATTGGAGACATCTTGCACAGGGCTAAGACAGTGCCTGTCCCTGAAAAG
TGGACCACTCCTCAAGAGATAAAACAAAAGATCCAACTCCTCCACCAGAAGTCAGAGTTTGTGGAGAAGA
GCACAAAGTACTTCTCAGAAACCCTGCGTTCAGAAATGGAAATGTTCAATGTTCCAGAGCTGATTGGCGC
TCAGGCACATGCTGTTAATGTGATTCTGGATGCAGAAACCGCTTACCCCAACCTCATCTTCTCTGATGAT
CTGAAGAGTGTTAGACTTGGAAACAAGTGGGAGAGGCTGCCTGATGGCCCGCAAAGATTTGACAGCTGTA
TCATTGTTCTGGGCTCTCCGAGTTTCCTCTCTGGCCGCCGTTACTGGGAGGTGGAGGTTGGAGACAAGAC
AGCATGGATCCTGGGAGCCTGCAAGACATCCATAAGCAGGAAAGGGAACATGACTCTGTCGCCAGAGAAT
GGCTACTGGGTGGTGATAATGATAAAGGAAAATGAGTACCAGGCGTCCAGCGTTCCCCCGACCCGCCTGC
TAATAAAGGAGCCTCCCAAGCGTGTGGGCATCTTCGTGGACTACAGAGTTGGAAGCATCTCCTTTTACAA
TGTGACAGCCAGATCCCACATCTATACATTCGCCAGCTGCTCTTTCTCTGGGCCCCTTCAACCTATCTTC
AGCCCTGGGACACGTGATGGAGGGAAGAACACAGCTCCTCTGACTATCTGTCCAGTGGGTGGTCAGGGGC
CTGACTGACTCGAGATATCTAGACCCAGCTTTCTTGTACAAAGTGGTTGATATCCAGCACAGTGGCGGCC
GCTCGAGTCTAGAGGGCCCGCGGTTCGAATACCCATACGACGTCCCAGACTACGCTTAGTAATGATTAAT
TAAACTAGAAATTCTACCGGGTAGGGGAGGCGCTTTTCCCAAGGCAGTCTGGAGTAACCCACCCAAGATC
TGGCCTCCGCGCCGGGTTTTGGCGCCTCCCGCGGGCGCCCCCCTCCTCACGGCGAGCCGCGTAAGATCTG
GCCTCCGCGCCGGGTTTTGGCGCCTCCCGCGGGCGCCCCCCTCCTCACGGCGAGCCTAGTCGTGAGGCTC
CGGTGCCCGTCAGTGGGCAGAGCGCACATCGCCCACAGTCCCCGAGAAGTTGGGGGGAGGGGTCGGCAAT
TGAACCGGTGCCTAGAGAAGGTGGCGCGGGGTAAACTGGGAAAGTGATGTCGTGTACTGGCTCCGCCTTT
TTCCCGAGGGTGGGGGAGAACCGTATATAAGTGCAGTAGTCGCCGTGAACGTTCTTTTTCGCAACGGGTT
TGCCGCCAGAACACAGGTAAGTGCCGTGTGTGGTTCCCGCGGGCCTGGCCTCTTTACGGGTTATGGCCCT
TGCGTGCCTTGAATTACTTCCACCTGGCTGCAGTACGTGATTCTTGATCCCGAGCTTCGGGTTGGAAGTG
GGTGGGAGAGTTCGAGGCCTTGCGCTTAAGGAGCCCCTTCGCCTCGTGCTTGAGTTGAGGCCTGGCCTGG
GCGCTGGGGCCGCCGCGTGCGAATCTGGTGGCACCTTCGCGCCTGTCTCGCTGCTTTCGATAAGTCTCTA
GCCATTTAAAATTTTTGATGACCTGCTGCGACGCTTTTTTTCTGGCAAGATAGTCTTGTAAATGCGGGCC
AAGATCTGCACACTGGTATTTCGGTTTTTGGGGCCGCGGGCGGCGACGGGGCCCGTGCGTCCCAGCGCAC
ATGTTCGGCGAGGCGGGGCCTGCGAGCGCGGCCACCGAGAATCGGACGGGGGTAGTCTCAAGCTGGCCGG
CCTGCTCTGGTGCCTGGCCTCGCGCCGCCGTGTATCGCCCCGCCCTGGGCGGCAAGGCTGGCCCGGTCGG
CACCAGTTGCGTGAGCGGAAAGATGGCCGCTTCCCGGCCCTGCTGCAGGGAGCTCAAAATGGAGGACGCG
GCGCTCGGGAGAGCGGGCGGGTGAGTCACCCACACAAAGGAAAAGGGCCTTTCCGTCCTCAGCCGTCGCT
TCATGTGACTCCACGGAGTACCGGGCGCCGTCCAGGCACCTCGATTAGTTCTCGAGCTTTTGGAGTACGT
CGTCTTTAGGTTGGGGGGAGGGGTTTTATGCGATGGAGTTTCCCCACACTGAGTGGGTGGAGACTGAAGT
TAGGCCAGCTTGGCACTTGATGTAATTCTCCTTGGAATTTGCCCTTTTTGAGTTTGGATCTTGGTTCATT
CTCAAGCCTCAGACAGTGGTTCAAAGTTTTTTTCTTCCATTTCAGGTGTCGTGAAGCGGCCGCCATGCTA
GTAAATTGTCCGCTAAATTCTGGCCGTTTTTGGCTTTTTTGTTAGACGGATCCATAACTTCGTATAATGT
ATGCTATACGAAGTTATGCCACCATGTCTAGACTGGACAAGAGCAAAGTCATAAACGGAGCTCTGGAATT
ACTCAATGGTGTCGGTATCGAAGGCCTGACGACAAGGAAACTCGCTCAAAAGCTGGGAGTTGAGCAGCCT
ACCCTGTACTGGCACGTGAAGAACAAGCGGGCCCTGCTCGATGCCCTGCCAATCGAGATGCTGGACAGGC
ATCATACCCACTTCTGCCCCCTGGAAGGCGAGTCATGGCAAGACTTTCTGCGGAACAACGCCAAGTCATA
CCGCTGTGCTCTCCTCTCACATCGCGACGGGGCTAAAGTGCATCTCGGCACCCGCCCAACAGAGAAACAG
TACGAAACCCTGGAAAATCAGCTCGCGTTCCTGTGTCAGCAAGGCTTCTCCCTGGAGAACGCACTGTACG
CTCTGTCCGCCGTGGGCCACTTTACACTGGGCTGCGTATTGGAGGAACAGGAGCATCAAGTAGCAAAAGA
GGAAAGAGAGACACCTACCACCGATTCTATGCCCCCACTTCTGAGACAAGCAATTGAGCTGTTCGACCGG
CAGGGAGCCGAACCTGCCTTCCTTTTCGGCCTGGAACTAATCATATGTGGCCTGGAGAAACAGCTAAAGT
GCGAAAGCGGCGGGCCGACCGACGCCCTTGACGATTTTGACTTAGACATGCTCCCAGCCGATGCCCTTGA
CGACTTTGACCTTGATATGCTGCCTGCTGACGCTCTTGACGATTTTGACCTTGACATGCTCCCCGGGTAA
CTAAGTAAGGATCCGCGGCCGCACTAGAGGAATTCCGCCCCTCTCCCCCCCCCCCNTCTCCCTCCCCCCC
CCCTAACGTTACTGGCCGAAGCCGCTTGGAATAAGGCCGGTGTGCGTTTGTCTATATGTTATTTTCCACC
ATATTGCCGTCTTTTGGCAATGTGAGGGCCCGGAAACCTGGCCCTGTCTTCTTGACGAGCATTCCTAGGG
GTCTTTCCCCTCTCGCCAAAGGAATGCAAGGTCTGTTGAATGTCGTGAAGGAAGCAGTTCCTCTGGAAGC
TTCTTGAAGACAAACAACGTCTGTAGCGACCCTTTGCAGGCAGCGGAACCCCCCACCTGGCGACAGGTGC
CTCTGCGGCCAAAAGCCACGTGTATAAGATACACCTGCAAAGGCGGCACAACCCCAGTGCCACGTTGTGA
GTTGGATAGTTGTGGAAAGAGTCAAATGGCTCTCCTCAAGCGTATTCAACAAGGGGCTGAAGGATGCCCA
GAAGGTACCCCATTGTATGGGATCTGATCTGGGGCCTCGGTGCACATGCTTTACATGTGTTTAGTCGAGG
TTAAAAAAACGTCTAGGCCCCCCGAACCACGGGGACGTGGTTTTCCTTTGAAAAACACGATGATAAGCTT
ACCGGTCCACCATGGTGAGCAAGGGCGAGGAGCTGTTCACCGGGGTGGTGCCCATCCTGGTCGAGCTGGA
CGGCGACGTAAACGGCCACAAGTTCAGCGTGTCCGGCGAGGGCGAGGGCGATGCCACCTACGGCAAGCTG
ACCCTGAAGTTCATCTGCACCACCGGCAAGCTGCCCGTGCCCTGGCCCACCCTCGTGACCACCCTGACCT
ACGGCGTGCAGTGCTTCAGCCGCTACCCCGACCACATGAAGCAGCACGACTTCTTCAAGTCCGCCATGCC
CGAAGGCTACGTCCAGGAGCGCACCATCTTCTTCAAGGACGACGGCAACTACAAGACCCGCGCCGAGGTG
AAGTTCGAGGGCGACACCCTGGTGAACCGCATCGAGCTGAAGGGCATCGACTTCAAGGAGGACGGCAACA
TCCTGGGGCACAAGCTGGAGTACAACTACAACAGCCACAACGTCTATATCATGGCCGACAAGCAGAAGAA
CGGCATCAAGGTGAACTTCAAGATCCGCCACAACATCGAGGACGGCAGCGTGCAGCTCGCCGACCACTAC
CAGCAGAACACCCCCATCGGCGACGGCCCCGTGCTGCTGCCCGACAACCACTACCTGAGCACCCAGTCCG
CCCTGAGCAAAGACCCCAACGAGAAGCGCGATCACATGGTCCTGCTGGAGTTCGTGACCGCCGCCGGGAT
CACTCTCGGCATGGACGAGCTGTACAAGTAAGCATGCCCGACGGCGAGGATCTCGTCGTGACCCATGGCG
ATGCCTGCTTGCCGAATATCATGGTGGAAAATGGCCGCTTTTCTGGATTCATCGACTGTGGCCGGCTGGG
TGTGGCGGACCGCTATCAGGACATAGCGTTGGCTACCCGTGATATTGCTGAAGAGCTTGGCGGCGAATGG
GCTGACCGCTTCCTCGTGCTTTACGGTATCGCCGCTCCCGATTCGCAGCGCATCGCCTTCTATCGCCTTC
TTGACGAGTTCTTCTGATGTACAAGTAAAGCGGCCGCGACTCTAGATCATAATCAGCCATACCACATTTG
TAGAGGTTTTACTTGCTTTAAAAAACCTCCCACACCTCCCCCTGAACCTGAAACATAAAATGAATGCAAT
TGTTGTTGTTTAGTCCCTCCCAATTCGATATCAAGCTTATCGCGATAGATCCTAATCAACCTCTGGATTA
CAAAATTTGTGAAAGATTGACTGGTATTCTTAACTATGTTGCTCCTTTTACGCTATGTGGATACGCTGCT
TTAATGCCTTTGTATCATGCTATTGCTTCCCGTATGGCTTTCATTTTCTCCTCCTTGTATAAATCCTGGT
TGCTGTCTCTTTATGAGGAGTTGTGGCCCGTTGTCAGGCAACGTGGCGTGGTGTGCACTGTGTTTGCTGA
CGCAACCCCCACTGGTTGGGGCATTGCCACCACCTGTCAGCTCCTTTCCGGGACTTTCGCTTTCCCCCTC
CCTATTGCCACGGCGGAACTCATCGCCGCCTGCCTTGCCCGCTGCTGGACAGGGGCTCGGCTGTTGGGCA
CTGACAATTCCGTGGTGTTGTCGGGGAAATCATCGTCCTTTCCTTGGCTGCTCGCCTGTGTTGCCACCTG
GATTCTGCGCGGGACGTCCTTCTGCTACGTCCCTTCGGCCCTCAATCCAGCGGACCTTCCTTCCCGCGGC
CTGCTGCCGGCTCTGCGGCCTCTTCCGCGTCTTCGCCTTCGCCCTCAGACGAGTCGGATCTCCCTTTGGG
CCGCCTCCCCGCCTGAGATCCTTTAAGACCAATGACTTACAAGGCAGCTGTAGATCTTAGCCACTTTTTA
AAAGAAAAGGGGGGACTGGAAGGGCTAATTCACTCCCAACGAAGACAAGATCTGCTTTTTGCTTGTACTG
GGTCTCTCTGGTTAGACCAGATCTGAGCCTGGGAGCTCTCTGGCTAACTAGGGAACCCACTGCTTAAGCC
TCAATAAAGCTTGCCTTGAGTGCTTCAAGTAGTGTGTGCCCGTCTGTTGTGTGACTCTGGTAACTAGAGA
TCCCTCAGACCCTTTTAGTCAGTGTGGAAAATCTCTAGCAGTAGTAGTTCATGTCATCTTATTATTCAGT
ATTTATAACTTGCAAAGAAATGAATATCAGAGAGTGAGAGGCCCGGGTTAATTAAGGAAAGGGCTAGATC
ATTCTTGAAGACGAAAGGGCCTCGTGATACGCCTATTTTTATAGGTTAATGTCATGATAATAATGGTTTC
TTAGACGTCAGGTGGCACTTTTCGGGGAAATGTGCGCGGAACCCCTATTTGTTTATTTTTCTAAATACAT
TCAAATATGTATCCGCTCATGAGACAATAACCCTGATAAATGCTTCAATAATATTGAAAAAGGAAGAGTA
TGAGTATTCAACATTTCCGTGTCGCCCTTATTCCCTTTTTTGCGGCATTTTGCCTTCCTGTTTTTGCTCA
CCCAGAAACGCTGGTGAAAGTAAAAGATGCTGAAGATCAGTTGGGTGCACGAGTGGGTTACATCGAACTG
GATCTCAACAGCGGTAAGATCCTTGAGAGTTTTCGCCCCGAAGAACGTTTTCCAATGATGAGCACTTTTA
AAGTTCTGCTATGTGGCGCGGTATTATCCCGTGTTGACGCCGGGCAAGAGCAACTCGGTCGCCGCATACA
CTATTCTCAGAATGACTTGGTTGAGTACTCACCAGTCACAGAAAAGCATCTTACGGATGGCATGACAGTA
AGAGAATTATGCAGTGCTGCCATAACCATGAGTGATAACACTGCGGCCAACTTACTTCTGACAACGATCG
GAGGACCGAAGGAGCTAACCGCTTTTTTGCACAACATGGGGGATCATGTAACTCGCCTTGATCGTTGGGA
ACCGGAGCTGAATGAAGCCATACCAAACGACGAGCGTGACACCACGATGCCTGTAGCAATGGCAACAACG
TTGCGCAAACTATTAACTGGCGAACTACTTACTCTAGCTTCCCGGCAACAATTAATAGACTGGATGGAGG
CGGATAAAGTTGCAGGACCACTTCTGCGCTCGGCCCTTCCGGCTGGCTGGTTTATTGCTGATAAATCTGG
AGCCGGTGAGCGTGGGTCTCGCGGTATCATTGCAGCACTGGGGCCAGATGGTAAGCCCTCCCGTATCGTA
GTTATCTACACGACGGGGAGTCAGGCAACTATGGATGAACGAAATAGACAGATCGCTGAGATAGGTGCCT
CACTGATTAAGCATTGGTAACTGTCAGACCAAGTTTACTCATATATACTTTAGATTGATTTAAAACTTCA
TTTTTAATTTAAAAGGATCTAGGTGAAGATCCTTTTTGATAATCTCATGACCAAAATCCCTTAACGTGAG
TTTTCGTTCCACTGAGCGTCAGACCCCGTAGAAAAGATCAAAGGATCTTCTTGAGATCCTTTTTTTCTGC
GCGTAATCTGCTGCTTGCAAACAAAAAAACCACCGCTACCAGCGGTGGTTTGTTTGCCGGATCAAGAGCT
ACCAACTCTTTTTCCGAAGGTAACTGGCTTCAGCAGAGCGCAGATACCAAATACTGTTCTTCTAGTGTAG
CCGTAGTTAGGCCACCACTTCAAGAACTCTGTAGCACCGCCTACATACCTCGCTCTGCTAATCCTGTTAC
CAGTGGCTGCTGCCAGTGGCGATAAGTCGTGTCTTACCGGGTTGGACTCAAGACGATAGTTACCGGATAA
GGCGCAGCGGTCGGGCTGAACGGGGGGTTCGTGCACACAGCCCAGCTTGGAGCGAACGACCTACACCGAA
CTGAGATACCTACAGCGTGAGCTATGAGAAAGCGCCACGCTTCCCGAAGGGAGAAAGGCGGACAGGTATC
CGGTAAGCGGCAGGGTCGGAACAGGAGAGCGCACGAGGGAGCTTCCAGGGGGAAACGCCTGGTATCTTTA
TAGTCCTGTCGGGTTTCGCCACCTCTGACTTGAGCGTCGATTTTTGTGATGCTCGTCAGGGGGGCGGAGC
CTATGGAAAAACGCCAGCAACGCGGCCTTTTTACGGTTCCTGGCCTTTTGCTGGCCTTTTGCTCACATGT
TCTTTCCTGCGTTATCCCCTGATTCTGTGGATAACCGTATTACCGCCTTTGAGTGAGCTGATACCGCTCG
CCGCAGCCGAACGACCGAGCGCAGCGAGTCAGTGAGCGAGGAAGCGGAAGAGCGCCCAATACGCAAACCG
CCTCTCCCCGCGCGTTGGCCGATTCATTAATGCAGCAAGCTCATGGCTGACTAATTTTTTTTATTTATGC
AGAGGCCGAGGCCGCCTCGGCCTCTGAGCTATTCCAGAAGTAGTGAGGAGGCTTTTTTGGAGGCCTAGGC
TTTTGCAAAAAGCTCCCCGTGGCACGACAGGTTTCCCGACTGGAAAGCGGGCAGTGAGCGCAACGCAATT
AATGTGAGTTAGCTCACTCATTAGGCACCCCAGGCTTTACACTTTATGCTTCCGGCTCGTATGTTGTGTG
GAATTGTGAGCGGATAACAATTTCACACAGGAAACAGCTATGACATGATTACGAATTTCACAAATAAAGC
ATTTTTTTCACTGCATTCTAGTTGTGGTTTGTCCAAACTCATCAATGTATCTTATCATGTCTGGATCAAC
TGGATAACTCAAGCTAACCAAAATCATCCCAAACTTCCCACCCCATACCCTATTACCACTGCCAATTACC
TGTGGTTTCATTTACTCTAAACCTGTGATTCCTCTGAATTATTTTCATTTTAAAGAAATTGTATTTGTTA
AATATGTACTACAAACTTAGTAGT
Features (pLannotate 1.2.2; 40 found; start..end, strand, type, name):
    377..634     +  LTR            5' LTR (truncated): truncated 5' long terminal repeat (LTR) from HIV-1
    681..806     +  misc_feature   HIV-1 Ψ: packaging signal of human immunodeficiency virus type 1
    790..1128    +  CDS            HIV-1 gag (fragment): gag protein from human immunodeficiency virus 1; gag
   1303..1536    +  misc_feature   RRE: The Rev response element (RRE) of HIV-1 allows for Rev-dependent mRNA export from the nucleus to the cytoplasm.
   1913..2013    +  CDS            Rev (fragment): human immunodeficiency virus 1 (HIV-1) Rev protein; rev; enhances nuclear export of unspliced and incompletely spliced viral mRNAs
   2058..2175    +  misc_feature   cPPT/CTS: central polypurine tract and central termination sequence of HIV-1
   2230..2500    +  protein_bind   tetracycline response element: contains seven copies of the tetracycline operator tetO tetracycline repressor TetR
   2511..2528    +  misc_feature   MCS (fragment): pUC18/19 multiple cloning site
   2533..2571    +  promoter       minimal CMV promoter: human cytomegalovirus (CMV) immediate early promoter
   2701..2725    +  protein_bind   attB1: mutant version of attB; recombination site for the Gateway® BP reaction BP Clonase™
   2768..2833    +  CDS            3xFLAG: three tandem FLAG® epitope tags, followed by an enterokinase cleavage site
   2846..5185    +  CDS            MEFV: MEFV_HUMAN - Also known as MEF, TRIM20 From Homo sapiens (Human).
   5203..5227    -  protein_bind   attB2: mutant version of attB; recombination site for the Gateway® BP reaction BP Clonase™
   5339..5374    +  promoter       PGK promoter (fragment): mouse phosphoglycerate kinase 1 promoter
   5392..5447    +  promoter       UbC promoter (fragment): human ubiquitin C promoter
   5460..5515    +  promoter       UbC promoter (fragment): human ubiquitin C promoter
   5526..6704    +  promoter       EF-1α promoter: strong constitutive promoter for human elongation factor EF-1α
   6718..6767    +  promoter       UbC promoter (fragment): human ubiquitin C promoter
   6774..6807    -  protein_bind   loxP: Cre-mediated recombination occurs in the 8-bp core sequence (GCATACAT). Cre recombinase
   6814..7511    +  CDS            rtTA3 (fragment): reverse tetracycline transactivator 3 activates expression from Tet-responsive promoters in the presence of doxycycline
   7441..7551    +  CDS            VP48: 3 tandem repeats of the minimal activation domain of herpes simplex virus VP16 (Cheng et al., 2013)
   7724..8186    +  misc_feature   IRES: internal ribosome entry site (IRES) of the encephalomyocarditis virus (EMCV)
   8202..8921    +  CDS            EGFP: the original enhanced GFP (Yang et al., 1996) mammalian codon-optimized
   8921..9187    +  CDS            NeoR/KanR (fragment): aminoglycoside phosphotransferase confers resistance to neomycin, kanamycin, and G418 (Geneticin®)
   9215..9298    +  CDS            large T antigen (fragment): large T antigen from SV40 (simian virus 40)
   9332..9352    +  misc_feature   MCS (fragment): pBluescript multiple cloning site
   9364..9952    +  misc_feature   WPRE: woodchuck hepatitis virus posttranscriptional regulatory element
   9960..10025   +  CDS            nef (fragment): NEF_HV1Z2 - Experimental evidence at protein level: Swiss-Prot protein existence level 1. Extracellular Nef protein targets CD4(+) T-lymphocytes for apoptosis by interacting with CXCR4 surface receptors. From Human immunodeficiency virus type 1 group M subtype D (isolate Z2/CDC-Z34) (HIV-1).
  10027..10260   +  LTR            3' LTR (ΔU3): self-inactivating 3' long terminal repeat (LTR) from HIV-1
  10465..10569   +  promoter       AmpR promoter: bla
  10570..11430   +  CDS            AmpR: β-lactamase; bla; confers resistance to ampicillin, carbenicillin, and related antibiotics
  11601..12189   +  rep_origin     ori: high-copy-number ColE1/pMB1/pBR322/pUC origin of replication
  12372..12426   +  CDS            lacI (fragment): lac repressor; lacI; The lac repressor binds to the lac operator to inhibit transcription in E. coli. This inhibition can be relieved by adding lactose or isopropyl-β-D-thiogalactopyranoside (IPTG).
  12432..12525   +  rep_origin     SV40 ori (fragment): SV40 origin of replication
  12550..12587   +  CDS            lacI (fragment): lac repressor; lacI; The lac repressor binds to the lac operator to inhibit transcription in E. coli. This inhibition can be relieved by adding lactose or isopropyl-β-D-thiogalactopyranoside (IPTG).
  12600..12621   +  protein_bind   CAP binding site: CAP binding activates transcription in the presence of cAMP. E. coli catabolite activator protein
  12636..12666   +  promoter       lac promoter: promoter for the E. coli lac operon
  12670..12692   +  protein_bind   lac operator (fragment): The lac repressor binds to the lac operator to inhibit transcription in E. coli. This inhibition can be relieved by adding lactose or isopropyl-β-D-thiogalactopyranoside (IPTG). lac repressor encoded by lacI
  12724..12807   +  polyA_signal   SV40 poly(A) signal (fragment): SV40 polyadenylation signal
  12974..329     +  CDS            nef (fragment) (across the origin): NEF_HV1BR - Experimental evidence at protein level: Swiss-Prot protein existence level 1. Extracellular Nef protein targets CD4(+) T-lymphocytes for apoptosis by interacting with CXCR4 surface receptors (PubMed:14990729). From Human immunodeficiency virus type 1 group M subtype B (isolate BRU/LAI) (HIV-1).
