[The description below was written by a language model from this plasmid's Addgene catalogue record and pLannotate feature annotations shown in this document.]
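Description:
p21-M694I-MEFV is a doxycycline-inducible, HIV-1-based lentiviral expression plasmid built on the pInducer21 backbone. It carries human MEFV, which encodes pyrin (TRIM20), with the p.M694I substitution. In bacteria it is maintained through a high-copy ColE1/pUC-type origin and selected with ampicillin via the β-lactamase gene. The viral portion has a truncated 5' LTR, the Ψ packaging signal with a gag fragment, the RRE for Rev-dependent nuclear export, and the cPPT/CTS. It also contains a WPRE that enhances transcript expression and a ΔU3 self-inactivating 3' LTR, so the integrated provirus lacks LTR promoter activity and relies on its internal promoters.

The payload is an all-in-one Tet-On arrangement. A tetracycline response element with seven tetO copies, joined to a minimal CMV promoter (TRE2), drives the insert. The insert was introduced by Gateway recombination and is flanked by attB1 and attB2 sites. It consists of an N-terminal 3xFLAG tag followed by the MEFV coding sequence.

Downstream, a constitutive promoter expresses the reverse transactivator rtTA3, followed by an EMCV IRES and EGFP. The feature table annotates this promoter as full-length EF-1α surrounded by short UbC and PGK fragment hits, and a loxP site lies just before rtTA3. Transduced cells therefore make the transactivator constantly and can be identified or sorted by green fluorescence, while tagged pyrin M694I is produced only when doxycycline is added. The short NeoR/KanR, SV40 and lac-derived annotations are fragments and do not appear to represent functional markers.

The catalogue gives the purpose as inducible lentiviral expression of this variant. The associated publication concerns pyrin inflammasome activation in familial Mediterranean fever.
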