Addgene plasmid #134710: p21-M694I-MEFV
Purpose: Lentiviral expression of human MEFV M694I after doxycycline administration
Depositing lab: Thomas Henry. Depositing organization: INSERM U1111,Centre International de Recherche en Infectiologie (CIRI). Publication: Pyrin dephosphorylation is sufficient to trigger inflammasome activation in familial Mediterranean fever patients. Magnotti F, Lefeuvre L, Benezech S, Malsot T, Waeckel L, Martin A, Kerever S, Chirita D, Desjonqueres M, Duquesne A, Gerfaud-Valentin M, Laurent A, Seve P, Popoff MR, Walzer T, Belot A, Jamilloux Y, Henry T. EMBO Mol Med. 2019 Oct 7:e10547. doi: 10.15252/emmm.201910547. PubMed 31589380.
Backbone
  Vector backbone: PInducer21
  Vector type: Lentiviral
Growth in bacteria
  Bacterial resistance: Ampicillin, 100 μg/mL
  Growth temperature: 37°C
  Growth strain: NEB Stable
  Copy number: High Copy
Gene/Insert
  Gene/Insert name: MEFV
  Species: H. sapiens (human)
  Mutation: p.M694I
  Entrez Gene: MEFV (a.k.a. FMF, MEF, PAAND, TRIM20)
  Promoter: TRE2 (Dox-inducible)
  Tag / fusion protein: 3xFlag (N terminal on insert)
  Cloning method: Gateway Cloning
Terms and licenses: Academic/Nonprofit Terms; Industry Terms: Not Available to Industry
How to cite: p21-M694I-MEFV was a gift from Thomas Henry (Addgene plasmid # 134710 ; http://n2t.net/addgene:134710 ; RRID:Addgene_134710)
